>Addgene plasmid #177944 | GFP-PS9 | addgene full sequence | sequence record 348205 | Addgene NGS Result
TGCTCTGATGCCGCATAGTTAAGCCAGTATCTGCTCCCTGCTTGTGTGTTGGAGGTCGCTGAGTAGTGCG
CGAGCAAAATTTAAGCTACAACAAGGCAAGGCTTGACCGACAATTGCATGAAGAATCTGCTTAGGGTTAG
GCGTTTTGCGCTGCTTCGCGATGTACGGGCCAGATATACGCGTTGACATTGATTATTGACTAGTTATTAA
TAGTAATCAATTACGGGGTCATTAGTTCATAGCCCATATATGGAGTTCCGCGTTACATAACTTACGGTAA
ATGGCCCGCCTGGCTGACCGCCCAACGACCCCCGCCCATTGACGTCAATAATGACGTATGTTCCCATAGT
AACGCCAATAGGGACTTTCCATTGACGTCAATGGGTGGAGTATTTACGGTAAACTGCCCACTTGGCAGTA
CATCAAGTGTATCATATGCCAAGTACGCCCCCTATTGACGTCAATGACGGTAAATGGCCCGCCTGGCATT
ATGCCCAGTACATGACCTTATGGGACTTTCCTACTTGGCAGTACATCTACGTATTAGTCATCGCTATTAC
CATGGTGATGCGGTTTTGGCAGTACATCAATGGGCGTGGATAGCGGTTTGACTCACGGGGATTTCCAAGT
CTCCACCCCATTGACGTCAATGGGAGTTTGTTTTGGCACCAAAATCAACGGGACTTTCCAAAATGTCGTA
ACAACTCCGCCCCATTGACGCAAATGGGCGGTAGGCGTGTACGGTGGGAGGTCTATATAAGCAGAGCTCT
CTGGCTAACTAGAGAACCCACTGCTTACTGGCTTATCGAAATTAATACGACTCACTATAGGGAGACCCAA
GCTGGCTAGCTTGTTAGACGAAGCTTGGGCTGCAGGTCCGATCCACCGGTCGCCACCATGGTGAGCAAGG
GCGAGGAGCTGTTCACCGGGGTGGTGCCCATCCTGGTCGAGCTGGACGGCGACGTAAACGGCCACAAGTT
CAGCGTGTCCGGCGAGGGCGAGGGCGATGCCACCTACGGCAAGCTGACCCTGAAGTTCATCTGCACCACC
GGCAAGCTGCCCGTGCCCTGGCCCACCCTCGTGACCACCCTGACCTACGGCGTGCAGTGCTTCAGCCGCT
ACCCCGACCACATGAAGCAGCACGACTTCTTCAAGTCCGCCATGCCCGAAGGCTACGTCCAGGAGCGCAC
CATCTTCTTCAAGGACGACGGCAACTACAAGACCCGCGCCGAGGTGAAGTTCGAGGGCGACACCCTGGTG
AACCGCATCGAGCTGAAGGGCATCGACTTCAAGGAGGACGGCAACATCCTGGGGCACAAGCTGGAGTACA
ACTACAACAGCCACAACGTCTATATCATGGCCGACAAGCAGAAGAACGGCATCAAGGTGAACTTCAAGAT
CCGCCACAACATCGAGGACGGCAGCGTGCAGCTCGCCGACCACTACCAGCAGAACACCCCCATCGGCGAC
GGCCCCGTGCTGCTGCCCGACAACCACTACCTGAGCACCCAGTCCGCCCTGAGCAAAGACCCCAACGAGA
AGCGCGATCACATGGTCCTGCTGGAGTTCGTGACCGCCGCCGGGATCACTCTCGGCATGGACGAGCTGTA
CAAGGGATAAAATCAAGAATTCGCTTATGCGGCCGCCTCCTTTAAGAAGGAGATATAGATCTCTGTAGGT
CCCAAACAAGCTAGTCTTAATGGAGTCACATTAATTGGAGAAGCCGTAAAAACACAGTTCAATTATTATA
AGAAAGTTGATGGTGTTGTCCAACAATTACCTGAAACTTACTTTACTCAGAGTAGAAATTTACAAGAATT
TAAACCCAGGAGTCAAATGGAAATTGATTTCTTAGAATTAGCTATGGATGAATTCATTGAACGGTATAAA
TTAGAAGGCTATGCCTTCGAACATATCGTTTATGGAGATTTTAGTCATAGTCAGTTAGGTGGTTTACATC
TACTGATTGGACTAGCTAAACGTTTTAAGGAATCACCTTTTGAATTAGAAGATTTTATTCCTATGGACAG
TACAGTTAAAAACTATTTCATAACAGATGCGCAAACAGGTTCATCTAAGTGTGTGTGTTCTGTTATTGAT
TTATTACTTGATGATTTTGTTGAAATAATAAAATCCCAAGATTTATCTGTAGTTTCTAAGGTTGTCAAAG
TGACTATTGACTATACAGAAATTTCATTTATGCTTTGGTGTAAAGATGGCCATGTAGAAACATTTTACCC
AAAATTACAATCTAGTCAAGCGTGGCAACCGGGTGTTGCTATGCCTAATCTTTACAAAATGCAAAGAATG
CTATTAGAAAAGTGTGACCTTCAAAATTATGGTGATAGTGCAACATTACCTAAAGGCATAATGATGAATG
TCGCAAAATATACTCAACTGTGTCAATATTTAAACACATTAACATTAGCTGTACCCTATAATATGAGAGT
TATACATTTTGGTGCTGGTTCTGATAAAGGAGTTGCACCAGGTACAGCTGTTTTAAGACAGTGGTTGCCT
ACGGGTACGCTGCTTGTCGATTCAGATCTTAATGACTTTGTCTCTGATGCAGATTCAACTTTGATTGGTG
ATTGTGCAACTGTACATACAGCTAATAAATGGGATCTCATTATTAGTGATATGTACGACCCTAAGACTAA
AAATGTTACAAAAGAAAATGACTCTAAAGAGGGTTTTTTCACTTACATTTGTGGGTTTATACAACAAAAG
CTAGCTCTTGGAGGTTCCGTGGCTATAAAGATAGATCCCAACTCCATAAGTGTGTCGACATATAAGGATC
CACTCGACGACTCGACAATCAACCTCTGGATTACAAAATTTGTGAAAGATTGACTGGTATTCTTAACTAT
GTTGCTCCTTTTACGCTATGTGGATACGCTGCTTTAATGCCTTTGTATCATGCTATTGCTTCCCGTATGG
CTTTCATTTTCTCCTCCTTGTATAAATCCTGGTTGCTGTCTCTTTATGAGGAGTTGTGGCCCGTTGTCAG
GCAACGTGGCGTGGTGTGCACTGTGTTTGCTGACGCAACCCCCACTGGTTGGGGCATTGCCACCACCTGT
CAGCTCCTTTCCGGGACTTTCGCTTTCCCCCTCCCTATTGCCACGGCGGAACTCATCGCCGCCTGCCTTG
CCCGCTGCTGGACAGGGGCTCGGCTGTTGGGCACTGACAATTCCGTGGTGTTGTCGGGGAAGCTGACGTC
CTTTCCATGGCTGCTCGCCTGTGTTGCCACCTGGATTCTGCGCGGGACGTCCTTCTGCTACGTCCCTTCG
GCCCTCAATCCAGCGGACCTTCCTTCCCGCGGCCTGCTGCCGGCTCTGCGGCCTCTTCCGCATCTTCGCC
TTCGCCCTCAGACGAGTCGGATCTCCCTTTGGGCCGCCTCCCCGCCTGGAATTAATTCGAGCTCGGTACC
TTGATTCTCGAGTCTAGAGGGCCCGTTTAAACCCGCTGATCAGCCTCGACTGTGCCTTCTAGTTGCCAGC
CATCTGTTGTTTGCCCCTCCCCCGTGCCTTCCTTGACCCTGGAAGGTGCCACTCCCACTGTCCTTTCCTA
ATAAAATGAGGAAATTGCATCGCATTGTCTGAGTAGGTGTCATTCTATTCTGGGGGGTGGGGTGGGGCAG
GACAGCAAGGGGGAGGATTGGGAAGACAATAGCAGGCATGCTGGGGATGCGGTGGGCTCTATGGCTTCTG
AGGCGGAAAGAACCAGCTGGGGCTCTAGGGGGTATCCCC
[124 nt withheld, positions 3750-3873]
C
[91 nt withheld, positions 3875-3965]
A
[49 nt withheld, positions 3967-4015]
CCTTTGACGTTGGAGTCCACGTTCTTT
[37 nt withheld, positions 4043-4079]
ACCCTATCTCGGTCTATTCTTTTGATTTATAAGGGATTTTGCCGATTTCGGCCTATTGGTTAAAAAATGA
GCTGATTTAACAAAAATTTAACGCGAATTAATTCTGTGGAATGTGTGTCAGTTAGGGTGTGGAAAGTCCC
CAGGCTCCCCAGCAGGCAGAAGTATGCAAAGCATGCATCTCAATTAGTCAGCAACCAGGTGTGGAAAGTC
CCCAGGCTCCCCAGCAGGCAGAAGTATGCAAAGCATGCATCTCAATTAGTCAGCAACCATAGTCCCGCCC
CTAACTCCGCCCATCCCGCCCCTAACTCCGCCCAGTTCCGCCCATTCTCCGCCCCATGGCTGACTAATTT
TTTTTATTTATGCAGAGGCCGAGGCCGCCTCTGCCTCTGAGCTATTCCAGAAGTAGTGAGGAGGCTTTTT
TGGAGGCCTAGGCTTTTGCAAAAAGCTCCCGGGAGCTTGTATATCCATTTTCGGATCTGATCAAGAGACA
GGATGAGGATCGTTTCGCATGATTGAACAAGATGGATTGCACGCAGGTTCTCCGGCCGCTTGGGTGGAGA
GGCTATTCGGCTATGACTGGGCACAACAGACAATCGGCTGCTCTGATGCCGCCGTGTTCCGGCTGTCAGC
GCAGGGGCGCCCGGTTCTTTTTGTCAAGACCGACCTGTCCGGTGCCCTGAATGAACTGCAGGACGAGGCA
GCGCGGCTATCGTGGCTGGCCACGACGGGCGTTCCTTGCGCAGCTGTGCTCGACGTTGTCACTGAAGCGG
GAAGGGACTGGCTGCTATTGGGCGAAGTGCCGGGGCAGGATCTCCTGTCATCTCACCTTGCTCCTGCCGA
GAAAGTATCCATCATGGCTGATGCAATGCGGCGGCTGCATACGCTTGATCCGGCTACCTGCCCATTCGAC
CACCAAGCGAAACATCGCATCGAGCGAGCACGTACTCGGATGGAAGCCGGTCTTGTCGATCAGGATGATC
TGGACGAAGAGCATCAGGGGCTCGCGCCAGCCGAACTGTTCGCCAGGCTCAAGGCGCGCATGCCCGACGG
CGAGGATCTCGTCGTGACCCATGGCGATGCCTGCTTGCCGAATATCATGGTGGAAAATGGCCGCTTTTCT
GGATTCATCGACTGTGGCCGGCTGGGTGTGGCGGACCGCTATCAGGACATAGCGTTGGCTACCCGTGATA
TTGCTGAAGAGCTTGGCGGCGAATGGGCTGACCGCTTCCTCGTGCTTTACGGTATCGCCGCTCCCGATTC
GCAGCGCATCGCCTTCTATCGCCTTCTTGACGAGTTCTTCTGAGCGGGACTCTGGGGTTCGAAATGACCG
ACCAAGCGACGCCCAACCTGCCATCACGAGATTTCGATTCCACCGCCGCCTTCTATGAAAGGTTGGGCTT
CGGAATCGTTTTCCGGGACGCCGGCTGGATGATCCTCCAGCGCGGGGATCTCATGCTGGAGTTCTTCGCC
CACCCCAACTTGTTTATTGCAGCTTATAATGGTTACAAATAAAGCAATAGCATCACAAATTTCACAAATA
AAGCATTTTTTTCACTGCATTCTAGTTGTGGTTTGTCCAAACTCATCAATGTATCTTATCATGTCTGTAT
ACCCTCCACCTCTAGCTAGAGCTTGGCGTAATCATGGTCATAGCTGTTTCCTGTGTGAAATTGTTATCCG
CTCACAATTCCACACAACATACGAGCCGGAAGCATAAAGTGTAAAGCCTGGGGTGCCTAATGAGTGAGCT
AACTCACATTAATTGCGTTGCGCTCACTGCCCGCTTTCCAGTCGGGAAACCTGTCGTGCCAGCTGCATTA
ATGAATCGGCCAACGCGCGGGGAGAGGCGGTTTGCGTATTGGGCGCTCTTCCGCTTCCTCGCTCACTGAC
TCGCTGCGCTCGGTCGTTCGGCTGCGGCGAGCGGTATCAGCTCACTCAAAGGCGGTAATACGGTTATCCA
CAGAATCAGGGGATAACGCAGGAAAGAACATGTGAGCAAAAGGCCAGCAAAAGGCCAGGAACCGTAAAAA
GGCCGCGTTGCTGGCGTTTTTCCATAGGCTCCGCCCCCCTGACGAGCATCACAAAAATCGACGCTCAAGT
CAGAGGTGGCGAAACCCGACAGGACTATAAAGATACCAGGCGTTTCCCCCTGGAAGCTCCCTCGTGCGCT
CTCCTGTTCCGACCCTGCCGCTTACCGGATACCTGTCCGCCTTTCTCCCTTCGGGAAGCGTGGCGCTTTC
TCATAGCTCACGCTGTAGGTATCTCAGTTCGGTGTAGGTCGTTCGCTCCAAGCTGGGCTGTGTGCACGAA
CCCCCCGTTCAGCCCGACCGCTGCGCCTTATCCGGTAACTATCGTCTTGAGTCCAACCCGGTAAGACACG
ACTTATCGCCACTGGCAGCAGCCACTGGTAACAGGATTAGCAGAGCGAGGTATGTAGGCGGTGCTACAGA
GTTCTTGAAGTGGTGGCCTAACTACGGCTACACTAGAAGAACAGTATTTGGTATCTGCGCTCTGCTGAAG
CCAGTTACCTTCGGAAAAAGAGTTGGTAGCTCTTGATCCGGCAAACAAACCACCGCTGGTAGCGGTGGTT
TTTTTGTTTGCAAGCAGCAGATTACGCGCAGAAAAAAAGGATCTCAAGAAGATCCTTTGATCTTTTCTAC
GGGGTCTGACGCTCAGTGGAACGAAAACTCACGTTAAGGGATTTTGGTCATGAGATTATCAAAAAGGATC
TTCACCTAGATCCTTTTAAATTAAAAATGAAGTTTTAAATCAATCTAAAGTATATATGAGTAAACTTGGT
CTGACAGTTACCAATGCTTAATCAGTGAGGCACCTATCTCAGCGATCTGTCTATTTCGTTCATCCATAGT
TGCCTGACTCCCCGTCGTGTAGATAACTACGATACGGGAGGGCTTACCATCTGGCCCCAGTGCTGCAATG
ATACCGCGAGACCCACGCTCACCGGCTCCAGATTTATCAGCAATAAACCAGCCAGCCGGAAGGGCCGAGC
GCAGAAGTGGTCCTGCAACTTTATCCGCCTCCATCCAGTCTATTAATTGTTGCCGGGAAGCTAGAGTAAG
TAGTTCGCCAGTTAATAGTTTGCGCAACGTTGTTGCCATTGCTACAGGCATCGTGGTGTCACGCTCGTCG
TTTGGTATGGCTTCATTCAGCTCCGGTTCCCAACGATCAAGGCGAGTTACATGATCCCCCATGTTGTGCA
AAAAAGCGGTTAGCTCCTTCGGTCCTCCGATCGTTGTCAGAAGTAAGTTGGCCGCAGTGTTATCACTCAT
GGTTATGGCAGCACTGCATAATTCTCTTACTGTCATGCCATCCGTAAGATGCTTTTCTGTGACTGGTGAG
TACTCAACCAAGTCATTCTGAGAATAGTGTATGCGGCGACCGAGTTGCTCTTGCCCGGCGTCAATACGGG
ATAATACCGCGCCACATAGCAGAACTTTAAAAGTGCTCATCATTGGAAAACGTTCTTCGGGGCGAAAACT
CTCAAGGATCTTACCGCTGTTGAGATCCAGTTCGATGTAACCCACTCGTGCACCCAACTGATCTTCAGCA
TCTTTTACTTTCACCAGCGTTTCTGGGTGAGCAAAAACAGGAAGGCAAAATGCCGCAAAAAAGGGAATAA
GGGCGACACGGAAATGTTGAATACTCATACTCTTCCTTTTTCAATATTATTGAAGCATTTATCAGGGTTA
TTGTCTCATGAGCGGATACATATTTGAATGTATTTAGAAAAATAAACAAATAGGGGTTCCGCGCACATTT
CCCCGAAAAGTGCCACCTGACCTCCACGGATCGGGAGATCTCCCGATCCCCTATGGTGCACTCTCAGTAC
AATC
Features (pLannotate 1.2.2; 23 found; start..end, strand, type, name):
    185..564     +  enhancer       CMV enhancer: human cytomegalovirus immediate early enhancer
    565..768     +  promoter       CMV promoter: human cytomegalovirus (CMV) immediate early promoter
    764..797     +  LTR            5' LTR (truncated) (fragment): truncated 5' long terminal repeat (LTR) from HIV-1
    813..831     +  promoter       T7 promoter: promoter for bacteriophage T7 RNA polymerase
    898..1614    +  CDS            EGFP: EGFP is a basic (constitutively fluorescent) green fluorescent protein published in 1996, derived from Aequorea victoria. It is reported to be a rapidly-maturing weak dimer with moderate acid sensitivity.
   1705..2763    +  CDS            rep (fragment): R1AB_CVPFS - Protein inferred from homology: Swiss-Prot protein existence level 3. NendoU is a Mn(2+)-dependent, uridylate-specific enzyme, which leaves 2'-3'-cyclic phosphates 5' to the cleaved bond. From Porcine transmissible gastroenteritis coronavirus (strain FS772/70) (TGEV).
   2817..3405    +  misc_feature   WPRE: woodchuck hepatitis virus posttranscriptional regulatory element
   3414..3430    +  misc_feature   MCS (fragment): pUC18/19 multiple cloning site
   3480..3704    +  polyA_signal   bGH poly(A) signal: bovine growth hormone polyadenylation signal
   3708..3729    +  promoter       SV40 promoter (fragment): SV40 enhancer and early promoter
   3750..4178    +  rep_origin     f1 ori (sequence partly withheld): f1 bacteriophage origin of replication; arrow indicates direction of (+) strand synthesis
   4192..4521    +  promoter       SV40 promoter: SV40 enhancer and early promoter
   4588..5379    +  CDS            neo: KKA2_KLEPN - Also known as kan, nptII. Experimental evidence at protein level: Swiss-Prot protein existence level 1. Resistance to kanamycin, neomycin, paromomycin, ribostamycin, butirosin and gentamicin B. From Klebsiella pneumoniae.
   5403..5561    +  CDS            ble (fragment): BLE_KLEPN - Experimental evidence at protein level: Swiss-Prot protein existence level 1. Binding protein with a strong affinity to the bleomycin family of antibiotics. Binds to CL990; an antimitotic-antibiotic compound. From Klebsiella pneumoniae.
   5556..5677    +  polyA_signal   SV40 poly(A) signal: SV40 polyadenylation signal
   5750..5766    -  protein_bind   lac operator: The lac repressor binds to the lac operator to inhibit transcription in E. coli. This inhibition can be relieved by adding lactose or isopropyl-β-D-thiogalactopyranoside (IPTG). lac repressor encoded by lacI
   5774..5804    -  promoter       lac promoter: promoter for the E. coli lac operon
   5819..5840    -  protein_bind   CAP binding site: CAP binding activates transcription in the presence of cAMP. E. coli catabolite activator protein
   5853..5945    -  CDS            lacI (fragment): lac repressor; lacI; The lac repressor binds to the lac operator to inhibit transcription in E. coli. This inhibition can be relieved by adding lactose or isopropyl-β-D-thiogalactopyranoside (IPTG).
   6128..6716    -  rep_origin     ori: high-copy-number ColE1/pMB1/pBR322/pUC origin of replication
   6887..7747    -  CDS            AmpR: β-lactamase; bla; confers resistance to ampicillin, carbenicillin, and related antibiotics
   7748..7852    -  promoter       AmpR promoter: bla
   7911..30      -  misc_feature   bom (fragment) (across the origin): basis of mobility region from pBR322
