[The description below was written by a language model from this plasmid's Addgene catalogue record and pLannotate feature annotations shown in this document.]
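Description:
GFP-PS9 is a 7.9 kb mammalian expression plasmid built on the pcDNA3.1 backbone and designed for transient transfection. It is propagated in E. coli as a high-copy plasmid through a ColE1/pUC-type origin with ampicillin selection (AmpR under its own bla promoter). It also retains the f1 phage origin typical of this backbone. A neomycin phosphotransferase cassette, driven by the SV40 enhancer/early promoter and terminated by the SV40 poly(A) signal, could support G418 selection in mammalian cells, although the stated use is transient.

The payload is one transcription unit driven by the CMV immediate-early enhancer and promoter, with a T7 promoter just upstream of the coding region. It encodes EGFP, followed in the 3' untranslated region by a roughly 1.1 kb segment of the SARS-CoV-2 genome (nucleotides 20080–21171, termed PS9) taken from ORF1ab. The automated annotation labels this segment as a coronavirus replicase fragment by homology to the TGEV NendoU region, but here it is untranslated and serves as a cis-acting RNA packaging signal. A WPRE, which enhances transcript stability and expression, and the bGH polyadenylation signal complete the cassette. Short annotated fragments, such as the truncated HIV-1 LTR piece, partial ble and lacI matches, and lac promoter/operator remnants, appear to be backbone or cloning remnants rather than functional elements.

The resulting PS9-tagged GFP mRNA is packaged into SARS-CoV-2 virus-like particles. GFP expression in cells receiving the particles would then report successful packaging and delivery. This provides a way to assess SARS-CoV-2 variants without handling infectious virus. The structural proteins needed to form the particles are not encoded on this plasmid.
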