Addgene plasmid #177944: GFP-PS9
Purpose: Transient mammalian expression of eGFP along with SARS-CoV-2 sequence 20080-21171 (PS9) within the 3'UTR. Resulting transcript is packaged into SARS-CoV-2 virus-like particles.
Depositing lab: Jennifer Doudna. Publication: Rapid assessment of SARS-CoV-2 evolved variants using virus-like particles. Syed AM, Taha TY, Tabata T, Chen IP, Ciling A, Khalid MM, Sreekumar B, Chen PY, Hayashi JM, Soczek KM, Ott M, Doudna JA. Science. 2021 Nov 4:eabl6184. doi: 10.1126/science.abl6184. PubMed 34735219.
Backbone
  Vector backbone: pcDNA3.1
  Vector type: Mammalian Expression
Growth in bacteria
  Bacterial resistance: Ampicillin, 100 μg/mL
  Growth temperature: 37°C
  Growth strain: DH5alpha
  Copy number: High Copy
Gene/Insert
  Gene/Insert name: eGFP
  Entrez Gene: ORF1ab (a.k.a. GU280_gp01)
  Cloning method: Ligation Independent Cloning
Terms and licenses: Academic/Nonprofit Terms; Industry Terms: Not Available to Industry
Depositor comments: Please visit https://www.biorxiv.org/content/10.1101/2021.08.05.455082v1 for bioRxv preprint.
How to cite: GFP-PS9 was a gift from Jennifer Doudna (Addgene plasmid # 177944 ; http://n2t.net/addgene:177944 ; RRID:Addgene_177944)
